>Addgene plasmid #212787 | pHyg-CUbo(K48R)-9myc | addgene full sequence | sequence record 420541 | Addgene NGS Result
GAACGCGGCCGCCAGCTGAAGCTTCGTACGCTGCAGGTCGACGGGAGCGGAGCAGGTGCTGGTGCTGGTG
CTGGAGCAATTCTGGGAGTGCAGGTGGAAACCATCTCCCCAGGAGACGGGCGCACCTTCCCCAAGCGCGG
CCAGACCTGCGTGGTGCACTACACCGGGATGCTTGAAGATGGAAAGAAATTTGATTCCTCCCGGGACAGA
AACAAGCCCTTTAAGTTTATGCTAGGCAAGCAGGAGGTGATCCGAGGCTGGGAAGAAGGGGTTGCCCAGA
TGAGTGTGGGTCAGAGAGCCAAACTGACTATATCTCCAGATTATGCCTATGGTGCCACTGGGCACCCAGG
CATCATCCCACCACATGCCACTCTCGTCTTCGATGTGGAGCTTCTAAAACTGGAAGGGTCGACCGGTATC
CCTCCAGATCAACAAAGATTGATCTTTGCCGGTCGACAGCTAGAAGACGGTAGAACGCTGTCTGATTACA
ACATTCAGAAGGAGTCCACCTTACATCTTGTGCTAAGGCTAAGAGGTGTTACTGGATCATCCGGTTCTGC
TGCTAGTGGTGAACAAAAGTTGATTTCTGAAGAAGATTTGAACGGCGAACAAAAGCTAATCTCCGAGGAA
GACTTGAACGGTGAACAAAAATTAATCTCAGAAGAAGACTTGAACGGATCCTCTAGAGGTGAACAAAAGT
TGATTTCTGAAGAAGATTTGAACGGTGAACAAAAGCTAATCTCCGAGGAAGACTTGAACGGTGAACAAAA
ATTAATCTCAGAAGAAGACTTGAACGGATCCTCTAGAGGTGAACAAAAGTTGATTTCTGAAGAAGATTTG
AACGGTGAACAAAAGCTAATCTCCGAGGAAGACTTGAACGGTGAACAAAAATTAATCTCAGAAGAAGACT
TGAACGGATCCACTAGCTAAAAAGTGGAACGATCATTCAAGAGATCCCCGGGTTAATTAAGGCGCGCCAG
ATCTGTTTAGCTTGCCTCGTCCCCGCCGGGTCACCCGGCCAGCGACATGGAGGCCCAGAATACCCTCCTT
GACAGTCTTGACGTGCGCAGCTCAGGGGCATGATGTGACTGTCGCCCGTACATTTAGCCCATACATCCCC
ATGTATAATCATTTGCATCCATACATTTTGATGGCCGCACGGCGCGAAGCAAAAATTACGGCTCCTCGCT
GCGGACCTGCGAGCAGGGAAACGCTCCCCTCACAGACGCGTTGAATTGTCCCCACGCCGCGCCCCTGTAG
AGAAATATAAAAGGTTAGGATTTGCCACTGAGGTTCTTCTTTCATATACTTCCTTTTAAAATCTTGCTAG
GATACAGTTCTCACATCACATCCGAACATAAACAACCATGGGTAAAAAGCCTGAACTCACCGCGACGTCT
GTCGAGAAGTTTCTGATCGAAAAGTTCGACAGCGTCTCCGACCTGATGCAGCTCTCGGAGGGCGAAGAAT
CTCGTGCTTTCAGCTTCGATGTAGGAGGGCGTGGATATGTCCTGCGGGTAAATAGCTGCGCCGATGGTTT
CTACAAAGATCGTTATGTTTATCGGCACTTTGCATCGGCCGCGCTCCCGATTCCGGAAGTGCTTGACATT
GGGGAATTCAGCGAGAGCCTGACCTATTGCATCTCCCGCCGTGCACAGGGTGTCACGTTGCAAGACCTGC
CTGAAACCGAACTGCCCGCTGTTCTGCAGCCGGTCGCGGAGGCCATGGATGCGATCGCTGCGGCCGATCT
TAGCCAGACGAGCGGGTTCGGCCCATTCGGACCGCAAGGAATCGGTCAATACACTACATGGCGTGATTTC
ATATGCGCGATTGCTGATCCCCATGTGTATCACTGGCAAACTGTGATGGACGACACCGTCAGTGCGTCCG
TCGCGCAGGCTCTCGATGAGCTGATGCTTTGGGCCGAGGACTGCCCCGAAGTCCGGCACCTCGTGCACGC
GGATTTCGGCTCCAACAATGTCCTGACGGACAATGGCCGCATAACAGCGGTCATTGACTGGAGCGAGGCG
ATGTTCGGGGATTCCCAATACGAGGTCGCCAACATCTTCTTCTGGAGGCCGTGGTTGGCTTGTATGGAGC
AGCAGACGCGCTACTTCGAGCGGAGGCATCCGGAGCTTGCAGGATCGCCGCGGCTCCGGGCGTATATGCT
CCGCATTGGTCTTGACCAACTCTATCAGAGCTTGGTTGACGGCAATTTCGATGATGCAGCTTGGGCGCAG
GGTCGATGCGACGCAATCGTCCGATCCGGAGCCGGGACTGTCGGGCGTACACAAATCGCCCGCAGAAGCG
CGGCCGTCTGGACCGATGGCTGTGTAGAAGTACTCGCCGATAGTGGAAACCGACGCCCCAGCACTCGTCC
GAGGGCAAAGGAATAATCTCGAGTCATGTAATTAGTTATGTCACGCTTACATTCACGCCCTCCCCCCACA
TCCGCTCTAACCGAAAAGGAAGGAGTTAGACAACCTGAAGTCTAGGTCCCTATTTATTTTTTTATAGTTA
TGTTAGTATTAAGAACGTTATTTATATTTCAAATTTTTCTTTTTTTTCTGTACAGACGCGTGTACGCATG
TAACATTATACTGAAAACCTTGCTTGAGAAGGTTTTGGGACGCTCGAAGGCTTTAACGAGCTCGAATTCA
TCGATGATATCAGATCCACTAGTGGCCTATGCGGCCGCGGATCTGCCGGTCTCCCTATAGTGAGTCGTAT
TAATTTCGATAAGCCAGGTTAACCTGCATTAATGAATCGGCCAACGCGCGGGGAGAGGCGGTTTGCGTAT
TGGGCGCTCTTCCGCTTCCTCGCTCACTGACTCGCTGCGCTCGGTCGTTCGGCTGCGGCGAGCGGTATCA
GCTCACTCAAAGGCGGTAATACGGTTATCCACAGAATCAGGGGATAACGCAGGAAAGAACATGTGAGCAA
AAGGCCAGCAAAAGGCCAGGAACCGTAAAAAGGCCGCGTTGCTGGCGTTTTTCCATAGGCTCCGCCCCCC
TGACGAGCATCACAAAAATCGACGCTCAAGTCAGAGGTGGCGAAACCCGACAGGACTATAAAGATACCAG
GCGTTTCCCCCTGGAAGCTCCCTCGTGCGCTCTCCTGTTCCGACCCTGCCGCTTACCGGATACCTGTCCG
CCTTTCTCCCTTCGGGAAGCGTGGCGCTTTCTCATAGCTCACGCTGTAGGTATCTCAGTTCGGTGTAGGT
CGTTCGCTCCAAGCTGGGCTGTGTGCACGAACCCCCCGTTCAGCCCGACCGCTGCGCCTTATCCGGTAAC
TATCGTCTTGAGTCCAACCCGGTAAGACACGACTTATCGCCACTGGCAGCAGCCACTGGTAACAGGATTA
GCAGAGCGAGGTATGTAGGCGGTGCTACAGAGTTCTTGAAGTGGTGGCCTAACTACGGCTACACTAGAAG
AACAGTATTTGGTATCTGCGCTCTGCTGAAGCCAGTTACCTTCGGAAAAAGAGTTGGTAGCTCTTGATCC
GGCAAACAAACCACCGCTGGTAGCGGTGGTTTTTTTGTTTGCAAGCAGCAGATTACGCGCAGAAAAAAAG
GATCTCAAGAAGATCCTTTGATCTTTTCTACGGGGTCTGACGCTCAGTGGAACGAAAACTCACGTTAAGG
GATTTTGGTCATGAGATTATCAAAAAGGATCTTCACCTAGATCCTTTTAAATTAAAAATGAAGTTTTAAA
TCAATCTAAAGTATATATGAGTAAACTTGGTCTGACAGTTACCAATGCTTAATCAGTGAGGCACCTATCT
CAGCGATCTGTCTATTTCGTTCATCCATAGTTGCCTGACTCCCCGTCGTGTAGATAACTACGATACGGGA
GGGCTTACCATCTGGCCCCAGTGCTGCAATGATACCGCGAGACCCACGCTCACCGGCTCCAGATTTATCA
GCAATAAACCAGCCAGCCGGAAGGGCCGAGCGCAGAAGTGGTCCTGCAACTTTATCCGCCTCCATCCAGT
CTATTAATTGTTGCCGGGAAGCTAGAGTAAGTAGTTCGCCAGTTAATAGTTTGCGCAACGTTGTTGCCAT
TGCTACAGGCATCGTGGTGTCACGCTCGTCGTTTGGTATGGCTTCATTCAGCTCCGGTTCCCAACGATCA
AGGCGAGTTACATGATCCCCCATGTTGTGCAAAAAAGCGGTTAGCTCCTTCGGTCCTCCGATCGTTGTCA
GAAGTAAGTTGGCCGCAGTGTTATCACTCATGGTTATGGCAGCACTGCATAATTCTCTTACTGTCATGCC
ATCCGTAAGATGCTTTTCTGTGACTGGTGAGTACTCAACCAAGTCATTCTGAGAATAGTGTATGCGGCGA
CCGAGTTGCTCTTGCCCGGCGTCAATACGGGATAATACCGCGCCACATAGCAGAACTTTAAAAGTGCTCA
TCATTGGAAAACGTTCTTCGGGGCGAAAACTCTCAAGGATCTTACCGCTGTTGAGATCCAGTTCGATGTA
ACCCACTCGTGCACCCAACTGATCTTCAGCATCTTTTACTTTCACCAGCGTTTCTGGGTGAGCAAAAACA
GGAAGGCAAAATGCCGCAAAAAAGGGAATAAGGGCGACACGGAAATGTTGAATACTCATACTCTTCCTTT
TTCAATATTATTGAAGCATTTATCAGGGTTATTGTCTCATGAGCGGATACATATTTGAATGTATTTAGAA
AAATAAACAAATAGGGGTTCCGCGCACATTTCCCCGAAAAGTGCCACCTGACGTCTAAGAAACCATTATT
ATCATGACATTAACCTATAAAAATAGGCGTATCACGAGGCCCTTTCGTCTCGCGCGTTTCGGTGATGACG
GTGAAAACCTCTGACACATGCAGCTCCCGGAGACGGTCACAGCTTGTCTGTAAGCGGATGCCGGGAGCAG
ACAAGCCCGTCAGGGCGCGTCAGCGGGTGTTGGCGGGTGTCGGGGCTGGCTTAACTATGCGGCATCAGAG
CAGATTGTACTGAGAGTGCACCATATGGACATATTGTCGTTAGAACGCGGCTACAATTAATACATAACCT
TATGTATCATACACATACGATTTAGGTGACACTATA
Features (pLannotate 1.2.2; 13 found; start..end, strand, type, name):
     83..405     +  CDS            FKBP (fragment): human FK506-binding protein FKBP12
    415..538     +  CDS            ubiquitin (fragment): Saccharomyces cerevisiae ubiquitin
    568..918     +  CDS            13xMyc (fragment): 13 tandem Myc epitope tags
   1024..2398    +  gene           hphMX6 (fragment): yeast selectable marker conferring hygromycin resistance
   2450..2639    +  terminator     CYC1 terminator: S. cerevisiae CYC1; transcription terminator for CYC1
   2714..2732    -  promoter       T7 promoter: promoter for bacteriophage T7 RNA polymerase
   2754..2807    -  CDS            lacI (fragment): lac repressor; lacI; The lac repressor binds to the lac operator to inhibit transcription in E. coli. This inhibition can be relieved by adding lactose or isopropyl-β-D-thiogalactopyranoside (IPTG).
   2990..3578    -  rep_origin     ori: high-copy-number ColE1/pMB1/pBR322/pUC origin of replication
   3749..4609    -  CDS            AmpR: β-lactamase; bla; confers resistance to ampicillin, carbenicillin, and related antibiotics
   4610..4714    -  promoter       AmpR promoter: bla
   4809..4844    +  CDS            rop (fragment): Rop protein, which maintains plasmids at low copy number; rop
   4946..4997    +  misc_feature   bom (fragment): basis of mobility region from pBR322
   5060..2       +  promoter       SP6 promoter (across the origin): promoter for bacteriophage SP6 RNA polymerase
