[The description below was written by a language model from this plasmid's Addgene catalogue record and pLannotate feature annotations shown in this document.]
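Description:
pHyg-CUbo(K48R)-9myc is a pYM-series template plasmid for PCR-based C-terminal tagging of genes in budding yeast. It is catalogued as an empty backbone: no gene of interest is carried. Instead, the tag-plus-marker module is amplified with primers bearing homology to a chromosomal target, and the product is integrated by homologous recombination so that the endogenous open reading frame becomes fused in frame to the tag. In E. coli the 5,076 nt plasmid is maintained at high copy through a ColE1/pUC-type origin and selected with ampicillin via the bla gene and its promoter. No yeast replication origin is annotated, consistent with its role as a PCR template rather than an episomal vector.

The annotated tagging cassette begins with a coding segment matching human FKBP12, followed by a fragment of S. cerevisiae ubiquitin and then a run of tandem Myc epitopes. The software matched this run to a 13xMyc reference, but the plasmid name indicates nine copies. Together these correspond to "CUbo(K48R)-9myc", a component of the Ubiquiton system for inducible, linkage-specific polyubiquitylation. The name indicates a lysine-48-to-arginine change in the ubiquitin-derived part, although the record does not explain the exact design or the role of the FKBP domain. FKBP12 is commonly used as a chemically inducible dimerisation module. The Myc repeats allow immunodetection of the tagged protein.

Downstream lie an hphMX6 hygromycin-resistance marker for selecting yeast integrants and a CYC1 terminator. Flanking T7 and SP6 promoters and small lacI, rop and bom fragments are remnants of the cloning backbone.
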