Addgene plasmid #212787: pHyg-CUbo(K48R)-9myc
Purpose: (Empty Backbone) C-terminal PCR-based tagging with CUbo(K48R)-9myc in budding yeast with HygR selection
Depositing lab: Helle Ulrich. Depositing organization: Institut fuer Molekulare Biologie (IMB Mainz). Publication: Ubiquiton-An inducible, linkage-specific polyubiquitylation tool. Renz C, Asimaki E, Meister C, Albanese V, Petriukov K, Krapoth NC, Wegmann S, Wollscheid HP, Wong RP, Fulzele A, Chen JX, Leon S, Ulrich HD. Mol Cell. 2024 Jan 18;84(2):386-400.e11. doi: 10.1016/j.molcel.2023.11.016. Epub 2023 Dec 15. PubMed 38103558.
Backbone
  Vector backbone: pYM
  Vector type: PCR-based tagging
  Selectable markers: Hygromycin
Growth in bacteria
  Bacterial resistance: Ampicillin, 100 μg/mL
  Growth temperature: 37°C
  Growth strain: Top10
  Copy number: High Copy
Gene/Insert
  Gene/Insert name: None
Terms and licenses: Academic/Nonprofit Terms; Industry Terms: Not Available to Industry
Depositor comments: pHU5770
How to cite: pHyg-CUbo(K48R)-9myc was a gift from Helle Ulrich (Addgene plasmid # 212787 ; http://n2t.net/addgene:212787 ; RRID:Addgene_212787)
